Addgene plasmid #161991: GFP-2xPH-TAPP1 R211L mutant
Purpose: Expresses two mutated tandem repeats of Tapp1 PH domain (phosphoinositide binding-deficient mutant of TAPP1, R211L, can't bind PI(3,4)P2). Fused to eGFP
Depositing lab: David Bryant. Publication: The phospholipid PI(3,4)P2 is an apical identity determinant. Roman-Fernandez A, Roignot J, Sandilands E, Nacke M, Mansour MA, McGarry L, Shanks E, Mostov KE, Bryant DM. Nat Commun. 2018 Nov 28;9(1):5041. doi: 10.1038/s41467-018-07464-8. PubMed 30487552.
Backbone
  Vector backbone: eGFP-C1
  Vector type: Mammalian Expression
Growth in bacteria
  Bacterial resistance: Kanamycin, 50 μg/mL
  Growth temperature: 37°C
  Growth strain: NEB Stable
  Copy number: High Copy
Gene/Insert
  Gene/Insert name: PH-TAPP1 (alt name: PLEKHA1)
  Species: H. sapiens (human)
  Mutation: R211L
  Entrez Gene: PLEKHA1 (a.k.a. TAPP1)
  Cloning method: Ligation Independent Cloning
  Sequencing primers: 5′ Unknown
Terms and licenses: Academic/Nonprofit Terms; Industry Terms: Not Available to Industry
How to cite: GFP-2xPH-TAPP1 R211L mutant was a gift from David Bryant (Addgene plasmid # 161991 ; http://n2t.net/addgene:161991 ; RRID:Addgene_161991)
