[The description below was written by a language model from this plasmid's Addgene catalogue record and pLannotate feature annotations shown in this document.]
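Description:
GFP-2xPH-TAPP1 R211L mutant is a mammalian expression plasmid of about 6.6 kb built on the eGFP-C1 backbone. It encodes EGFP fused at its C-terminus to two tandem copies of a fragment of human PLEKHA1 (TAPP1) containing the PH domain. In the feature table, the EGFP coding sequence runs directly into the first PLEKHA1 fragment, and a short remnant of the multiple cloning site separates it from the second fragment. Transcription is driven by the human cytomegalovirus immediate early enhancer and promoter and terminated by the SV40 polyadenylation signal. The small large T antigen fragment annotated upstream of that signal is probably part of the same SV40-derived region rather than a functional payload.

The plasmid replicates at high copy number in E. coli from a ColE1/pUC-type origin and also carries an f1 origin. A single NeoR/KanR (aminoglycoside phosphotransferase) gene sits behind both a bacterial bla promoter and the SV40 early promoter, with an HSV TK polyadenylation signal. This arrangement gives kanamycin selection in bacteria and could allow G418 selection in mammalian cells. The short RSF ori, ble and bGH poly(A) fragments are partial annotation matches rather than intact elements.

Wild-type TAPP1 PH domains bind specifically to PI(3,4)P2, and tandem GFP-tagged copies are commonly used as live-cell probes for this lipid. According to the record, the R211L substitution abolishes PI(3,4)P2 binding. The construct therefore appears suited as a binding-deficient negative control for a corresponding wild-type probe, showing whether membrane localisation depends on lipid recognition. It was deposited with a study of PI(3,4)P2 as a determinant of apical membrane identity.
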