Features (pLannotate 1.2.2; 17 found; start..end, strand, type, name):
      1..28      +  rep_origin     RSF ori (fragment): Plasmids containing the RSF 1030 origin of replication can be propagated in E. coli cells that contain additional plasmids with compatible origins.
     96..399     +  enhancer       CMV enhancer: human cytomegalovirus immediate early enhancer
    400..603     +  promoter       CMV promoter: human cytomegalovirus (CMV) immediate early promoter
    648..1364    +  CDS            EGFP: EGFP is a basic (constitutively fluorescent) green fluorescent protein published in 1996, derived from Aequorea victoria. It is reported to be a rapidly-maturing weak dimer with moderate acid sensitivity.
   1365..2315    +  CDS            PLEKHA1 (fragment): PKHA1_HUMAN - Also known as TAPP1. Experimental evidence at protein level: Swiss-Prot protein existence level 1. Binds specifically to phosphatidylinositol 3,4-diphosphate (PtdIns3,4P2), but not to other phosphoinositides. May recruit other proteins to the plasma membrane. From Homo sapiens (Human).
   2316..2336    +  misc_feature   MCS (fragment): multiple cloning site
   2376..3305    +  CDS            PLEKHA1 (fragment): PKHA1_HUMAN - Also known as TAPP1. Experimental evidence at protein level: Swiss-Prot protein existence level 1. Binds specifically to phosphatidylinositol 3,4-diphosphate (PtdIns3,4P2), but not to other phosphoinositides. May recruit other proteins to the plasma membrane. From Homo sapiens (Human).
   3331..3415    +  CDS            large T antigen (fragment): large T antigen from SV40 (simian virus 40)
   3438..3559    +  polyA_signal   SV40 poly(A) signal: SV40 polyadenylation signal
   3593..4021    -  rep_origin     f1 ori (sequence partly withheld): f1 bacteriophage origin of replication; arrow indicates direction of (+) strand synthesis
   4048..4152    +  promoter       AmpR promoter: bla
   4154..4511    +  promoter       SV40 promoter: SV40 enhancer and early promoter
   4546..5340    +  CDS            NeoR/KanR: aminoglycoside phosphotransferase from Tn5; aph(3')-II (or nptII); confers resistance to neomycin, kanamycin, and G418 (Geneticin®)
   5361..5513    +  CDS            ble (fragment): BLE_KLEPN - Experimental evidence at protein level: Swiss-Prot protein existence level 1. Binding protein with a strong affinity to the bleomycin family of antibiotics. Binds to CL990; an antimitotic-antibiotic compound. From Klebsiella pneumoniae.
   5572..5619    +  polyA_signal   HSV TK poly(A) signal: herpes simplex virus thymidine kinase polyadenylation signal (Cole and Stacy, 1985)
   5710..5726    -  polyA_signal   bGH poly(A) signal (fragment): bovine growth hormone polyadenylation signal
   5948..6536    +  rep_origin     ori: high-copy-number ColE1/pMB1/pBR322/pUC origin of replication
>Addgene plasmid #161991 | GFP-2xPH-TAPP1 R211L mutant | addgene full sequence | sequence record 318727 | Addgene NGS Result
CTGATTCTGTGGATAACCGTATTACCGCCATGCATTAGTTATTAATAGTAATCAATTACGGGGTCATTAG
TTCATAGCCCATATATGGAGTTCCGCGTTACATAACTTACGGTAAATGGCCCGCCTGGCTGACCGCCCAA
CGACCCCCGCCCATTGACGTCAATAATGACGTATGTTCCCATAGTAACGCCAATAGGGACTTTCCATTGA
CGTCAATGGGTGGAGTATTTACGGTAAACTGCCCACTTGGCAGTACATCAAGTGTATCATATGCCAAGTA
CGCCCCCTATTGACGTCAATGACGGTAAATGGCCCGCCTGGCATTATGCCCAGTACATGACCTTATGGGA
CTTTCCTACTTGGCAGTACATCTACGTATTAGTCATCGCTATTACCATGGTGATGCGGTTTTGGCAGTAC
ATCAATGGGCGTGGATAGCGGTTTGACTCACGGGGATTTCCAAGTCTCCACCCCATTGACGTCAATGGGA
GTTTGTTTTGGCACCAAAATCAACGGGACTTTCCAAAATGTCGTAACAACTCCGCCCCATTGACGCAAAT
GGGCGGTAGGCGTGTACGGTGGGAGGTCTATATAAGCAGAGCTGGTTTAGTGAACCGTCAGATCCGCTAG
CGCTACCGGTCGCCACCATGGTGAGCAAGGGCGAGGAGCTGTTCACCGGGGTGGTGCCCATCCTGGTCGA
GCTGGACGGCGACGTAAACGGCCACAAGTTCAGCGTGTCCGGCGAGGGCGAGGGCGATGCCACCTACGGC
AAGCTGACCCTGAAGTTCATCTGCACCACCGGCAAGCTGCCCGTGCCCTGGCCCACCCTCGTGACCACCC
TGACCTACGGCGTGCAGTGCTTCAGCCGCTACCCCGACCACATGAAGCAGCACGACTTCTTCAAGTCCGC
CATGCCCGAAGGCTACGTCCAGGAGCGCACCATCTTCTTCAAGGACGACGGCAACTACAAGACCCGCGCC
GAGGTGAAGTTCGAGGGCGACACCCTGGTGAACCGCATCGAGCTGAAGGGCATCGACTTCAAGGAGGACG
GCAACATCCTGGGGCACAAGCTGGAGTACAACTACAACAGCCACAACGTCTATATCATGGCCGACAAGCA
GAAGAACGGCATCAAGGTGAACTTCAAGATCCGCCACAACATCGAGGACGGCAGCGTGCAGCTCGCCGAC
CACTACCAGCAGAACACCCCCATCGGCGACGGCCCCGTGCTGCTGCCCGACAACCACTACCTGAGCACCC
AGTCCGCCCTGAGCAAAGACCCCAACGAGAAGCGCGATCACATGGTCCTGCTGGAGTTCGTGACCGCCGC
CGGGATCACTCTCGGCATGGACGAGCTGTACAAGTCCGGACTCAGATCTCGAGTGAATGATCAGCAGGAC
CTAGTGGAATGGGTAAATGTGTTAAACAAAGCTATAAAAATTACAGTACCAAAGCAGTCAGACTCACAGC
CTAATTCTGATAACCTAAGTCGCCATGGTGAATGTGGGAAAAAGCAAGTGTCTTACAGAACTGATATTGT
TGGTGGCGTACCCATCATTACTCCCACTCAGAAAGAAGAAGTAAATGAATGTGGTGAAAGTATTGACAGA
AATAATCTGAAACGGTCACAAAGCCATCTTCCTTACTTTACTCCTAAACCACCTCAAGATAGTGCGGTTA
TCAAAGCTGGATATTGTGTAAAACAAGGAGCAGTGATGAAAAACTGGAAGAGACTGTATTTTCAATTGGA
TGAAAACACAATAGGCTACTTCAAATCTGAACTGGAAAAGGAACCTCTTCGCGTAATACCACTTAAAGAG
GTTCATAAAGTCCAGGAATGTAAGCAAAGCGACATAATGATGAGGGACAACCTCTTTGAAATTGTAACAA
CGTCTCGAACTTTCTATGTGCAGGCTGATAGCCCTGAAGAGATGCACAGTTGGATTAAAGCAGTCTCTGG
CGCCATTGTAGCACAGCGGGGTCCCGGCAGATCTGCGTCTTCTGAGCATCCCCCCGGTCCTTCAGAATCC
AAACACGCTTTCCGTCCTACCAACGCAGCCGCCGCCACCTCACATTCCACAGCCTCTCGCAGCAACTCTT
TGGTCTCAACCTTTACCATGGAGAAGCGAGGATTTTACGAGTCTCTTGCCAAGGTCAAGCCAGGGAACTT
CAAGGTCCAGACTGTCTCTCCAAGAGAACCAGCTTCCAAAGTGACTGAACAAGCTCTGTTAAGACCTCAA
AGTAAAAATGGCCCTCAGGAAAAAGATTGTGACCTAGTAGACTTGGACGATGCGAGCCTTCCGGTCAGTG
ACGTGGGTACCGCGGGCCCGGGATCCGCCACCATGGAACAAAAACTCATCTCAGAAGAGGATCTGAATGA
TCAGCAGGACCTAGTGGAATGGGTAAATGTGTTAAACAAAGCTATAAAAATTACAGTACCAAAGCAGTCA
GACTCACAGCCTAATTCTGATAACCTAAGTCGCCATGGTGAATGTGGGAAAAAGCAAGTGTCTTACAGAA
CTGATATTGTTGGTGGCGTACCCATCATTACTCCCACTCAGAAAGAAGAAGTAAATGAATGTGGTGAAAG
TATTGACAGAAATAATCTGAAACGGTCACAAAGCCATCTTCCTTACTTTACTCCTAAACCACCTCAAGAT
AGTGCGGTTATCAAAGCTGGATATTGTGTAAAACAAGGAGCAGTGATGAAAAACTGGAAGAGACTGTATT
TTCAATTGGATGAAAACACAATAGGCTACTTCAAATCTGAACTGGAAAAGGAACCTCTTCGCGTAATACC
ACTTAAAGAGGTTCATAAAGTCCAGGAATGTAAGCAAAGCGACATAATGATGAGGGACAACCTCTTTGAA
ATTGTAACAACGTCTCGAACTTTCTATGTGCAGGCTGATAGCCCTGAAGAGATGCACAGTTGGATTAAAG
CAGTCTCTGGCGCCATTGTAGCACAGCGGGGTCCCGGCAGATCTGCGTCTTCTGAGCATCCCCCCGGTCC
TTCAGAATCCAAACACGCTTTCCGTCCTACCAACGCAGCCGCCGCCACCTCACATTCCACAGCCTCTCGC
AGCAACTCTTTGGTCTCAACCTTTACCATGGAGAAGCGAGGATTTTACGAGTCTCTTGCCAAGGTCAAGC
CAGGGAACTTCAAGGTCCAGACTGTCTCTCCAAGAGAACCAGCTTCCAAAGTGACTGAACAAGCTCTGTT
AAGACCTCAAAGTAAAAATGGCCCTCAGGAAAAAGATTGTGACCTAGTAGACTTGGACGATGCGAGCCTT
CCGGTCAGTGACGTGTGAGGATCCACCGGATCTAGATAACTGATCATAATCAGCCATACCACATTTGTAG
AGGTTTTACTTGCTTTAAAAAACCTCCCACACCTCCCCCTGAACCTGAAACATAAAATGAATGCAATTGT
TGTTGTTAACTTGTTTATTGCAGCTTATAATGGTTACAAATAAAGCAATAGCATCACAAATTTCACAAAT
AAAGCATTTTTTTCACTGCATTCTAGTTGTGGTTTGTCCAAACTCATCAATGTATCTTAACGCGTAAATT
GTAAGCGTTAATATTTTGTTAAAATTCGCGTTAAATTTTTGTTAAATCAGCTCATTTTTTAACCAATAGG
CCGAAATCGGCAAAATCCCTTATAAATCAAAAGAATAGACCGAGATAGGGT
[37 nt withheld, positions 3692-3728]
AAAGAACGTGGACTCCAACGTCAAAGG
[49 nt withheld, positions 3756-3804]
T
[91 nt withheld, positions 3806-3896]
G
[124 nt withheld, positions 3898-4021]
CAGGTGGCACTTTTCGGGGAAATGTGCGCGGAACCCCTATTTGTTTATTTTTCTAAATACATTCAAATAT
GTATCCGCTCATGAGACAATAACCCTGATAAATGCTTCAATAATATTGAAAAAGGAAGAGTCCTGAGGCG
GAAAGAACCAGCTGTGGAATGTGTGTCAGTTAGGGTGTGGAAAGTCCCCAGGCTCCCCAGCAGGCAGAAG
TATGCAAAGCATGCATCTCAATTAGTCAGCAACCAGGTGTGGAAAGTCCCCAGGCTCCCCAGCAGGCAGA
AGTATGCAAAGCATGCATCTCAATTAGTCAGCAACCATAGTCCCGCCCCTAACTCCGCCCATCCCGCCCC
TAACTCCGCCCAGTTCCGCCCATTCTCCGCCCCATGGCTGACTAATTTTTTTTATTTATGCAGAGGCCGA
GGCCGCCTCGGCCTCTGAGCTATTCCAGAAGTAGTGAGGAGGCTTTTTTGGAGGCCTAGGCTTTTGCAAA
GATCGATCAAGAGACAGGATGAGGATCGTTTCGCATGATTGAACAAGATGGATTGCACGCAGGTTCTCCG
GCCGCTTGGGTGGAGAGGCTATTCGGCTATGACTGGGCACAACAGACAATCGGCTGCTCTGATGCCGCCG
TGTTCCGGCTGTCAGCGCAGGGGCGCCCGGTTCTTTTTGTCAAGACCGACCTGTCCGGTGCCCTGAATGA
ACTGCAAGACGAGGCAGCGCGGCTATCGTGGCTGGCCACGACGGGCGTTCCTTGCGCAGCTGTGCTCGAC
GTTGTCACTGAAGCGGGAAGGGACTGGCTGCTATTGGGCGAAGTGCCGGGGCAGGATCTCCTGTCATCTC
ACCTTGCTCCTGCCGAGAAAGTATCCATCATGGCTGATGCAATGCGGCGGCTGCATACGCTTGATCCGGC
TACCTGCCCATTCGACCACCAAGCGAAACATCGCATCGAGCGAGCACGTACTCGGATGGAAGCCGGTCTT
GTCGATCAGGATGATCTGGACGAAGAGCATCAGGGGCTCGCGCCAGCCGAACTGTTCGCCAGGCTCAAGG
CGAGCATGCCCGACGGCGAGGATCTCGTCGTGACCCATGGCGATGCCTGCTTGCCGAATATCATGGTGGA
AAATGGCCGCTTTTCTGGATTCATCGACTGTGGCCGGCTGGGTGTGGCGGACCGCTATCAGGACATAGCG
TTGGCTACCCGTGATATTGCTGAAGAGCTTGGCGGCGAATGGGCTGACCGCTTCCTCGTGCTTTACGGTA
TCGCCGCTCCCGATTCGCAGCGCATCGCCTTCTATCGCCTTCTTGACGAGTTCTTCTGAGCGGGACTCTG
GGGTTCGAAATGACCGACCAAGCGACGCCCAACCTGCCATCACGAGATTTCGATTCCACCGCCGCCTTCT
ATGAAAGGTTGGGCTTCGGAATCGTTTTCCGGGACGCCGGCTGGATGATCCTCCAGCGCGGGGATCTCAT
GCTGGAGTTCTTCGCCCACCCTAGGGGGAGGCTAACTGAAACACGGAAGGAGACAATACCGGAAGGAACC
CGCGCTATGACGGCAATAAAAAGACAGAATAAAACGCACGGTGTTGGGTCGTTTGTTCATAAACGCGGGG
TTCGGTCCCAGGGCTGGCACTCTGTCGATACCCCACCGAGACCCCATTGGGGCCAATACGCCCGCGTTTC
TTCCTTTTCCCCACCCCACCCCCCAAGTTCGGGTGAAGGCCCAGGGCTCGCAGCCAACGTCGGGGCGGCA
GGCCCTGCCATAGCCTCAGGTTACTCATATATACTTTAGATTGATTTAAAACTTCATTTTTAATTTAAAA
GGATCTAGGTGAAGATCCTTTTTGATAATCTCATGACCAAAATCCCTTAACGTGAGTTTTCGTTCCACTG
AGCGTCAGACCCCGTAGAAAAGATCAAAGGATCTTCTTGAGATCCTTTTTTTCTGCGCGTAATCTGCTGC
TTGCAAACAAAAAAACCACCGCTACCAGCGGTGGTTTGTTTGCCGGATCAAGAGCTACCAACTCTTTTTC
CGAAGGTAACTGGCTTCAGCAGAGCGCAGATACCAAATACTGTTCTTCTAGTGTAGCCGTAGTTAGGCCA
CCACTTCAAGAACTCTGTAGCACCGCCTACATACCTCGCTCTGCTAATCCTGTTACCAGTGGCTGCTGCC
AGTGGCGATAAGTCGTGTCTTACCGGGTTGGACTCAAGACGATAGTTACCGGATAAGGCGCAGCGGTCGG
GCTGAACGGGGGGTTCGTGCACACAGCCCAGCTTGGAGCGAACGACCTACACCGAACTGAGATACCTACA
GCGTGAGCTATGAGAAAGCGCCACGCTTCCCGAAGGGAGAAAGGCGGACAGGTATCCGGTAAGCGGCAGG
GTCGGAACAGGAGAGCGCACGAGGGAGCTTCCAGGGGGAAACGCCTGGTATCTTTATAGTCCTGTCGGGT
TTCGCCACCTCTGACTTGAGCGTCGATTTTTGTGATGCTCGTCAGGGGGGCGGAGCCTATGGAAAAACGC
CAGCAACGCGGCCTTTTTACGGTTCCTGGCCTTTTGCTGGCCTTTTGCTCACATGTTCTTTCCTGCGTTA
TCCC
